>Addgene plasmid #78404 | pNXRVd-HACre | depositor full sequence | sequence record 146384 | pNXRVd-HACre sequence 6828 bps
GACGTCTAAGAAACCATTATTATCATGACATTAACCTATAAAAATAGGCGTATCACGAGGCCCTTTCGTC
TCGCGCGTTTCGGTGATGACGGTGAAAACCTCTGACACATGCAGCTCCCGGAGACGGTCACAGCTTGTCT
GTAAGCGGATGCCGGGAGCAGACAAGCCCGTCAGGGCGCGTCAGCGGGTGTTGGCGGGTGTCGGGGCTGG
CTTAACTATGCGGCATCAGAGCAGATTGTACTGAGAGTGCACCATTACGGGGTCATTAGTTCATAGCCCA
TATATGGAGTTCCGCGTTACATAACTTACGGTAAATGGCCCGCCTGGCTGACCGCCCAACGACCCCCGCC
CATTGACGTCAATAATGACGTATGTTCCCATAGTAACGCCAATAGGGACTTTCCATTGACGTCAATGGGT
GGAGTATTTACGGTAAACTGCCCACTTGGCAGTACATCAAGTGTATCATATGCCAAGTACGCCCCCTATT
GACGTCAATGACGGTAAATGGCCCGCCTGGCATTATGCCCAGTACATGACCTTATGGGACTTTCCTACTT
GGCAGTACATCTACGTATTAGTCATCGCTATTACCATGGTGATGCGGTTTTGGCAGTACATCAATGGGCG
TGGATAGCGGTTTGACTCACGGGGATTTCCAAGTCTCCACCCCATTGACGTCAATGGGAGTTTGTTTTGG
CACCAAAATCAACGGGACTTTCCAAAATGTCGTAACAACTCCGCCCCATTGACGCAAATGGGCGGTAGGC
GTGTACGGTGGGAGGTCTATATAAGCAGAGCTGGTTTAGTGAACCGTCAGATCCGCTAGGATCTCGAGCT
CAAGCTTCGTACGCTGCAGGTCGACGGATCCCCGGGTTAATTAACGCTAGCATGTACCCATACGATGTTC
CTGACTATGCGGGCTACCCGTATGACGTGCCGGACTATGCAGGAGCCTATCCTTATGACGTTCCAGATTA
CGCTGGTTCTAGATGTACTCCACCAAAGAAGAAGAGAAAGGTTGCCCCTAGCATGGCCAATTTACTGACC
GTACACCAAAATTTGCCTGCATTACCGGTCGATGCAACGAGTGATGAGGTTCGCAAGAACCTGATGGACA
TGTTCAGGGATCGCCAGGCGTTTTCTGAGCATACCTGGAAAATGCTTCTGTCCGTTTGCCGGTCGTGGGC
GGCATGGTGCAAGTTGAATAACCGGAAATGGTTTCCCGCAGAACCTGAAGATGTTCGCGATTATCTTCTA
TATCTTCAGGCGCGCGGTCTGGCAGTAAAAACTATCCAGCAACATTTGGGCCAGCTAAACATGCTTCATC
GTCGGTCCGGGCTGCCACGACCAAGTGACAGCAATGCTGTTTCACTGGTTATGCGGCGGATCCGAAAAGA
AAACGTTGATGCCGGTGAACGTGCAAAACAGGCTCTAGCGTTCGAACGCACTGATTTCGACCAGGTTCGT
TCACTCATGGAAAATAGCGATCGCTGCCAGGATATACGTAATCTGGCATTTCTGGGGATTGCTTATAACA
CCCTGTTACGTATAGCCGAAATTGCCAGGATCAGGGTTAAAGATATCTCACGTACTGACGGTGGGAGAAT
GTTAATCCATATTGGCAGAACGAAAACGCTGGTTAGCACCGCAGGTGTAGAGAAGGCACTTAGCCTGGGG
GTAACTAAACTGGTCGAGCGATGGATTTCCGTCTCTGGTGTAGCTGATGATCCGAATAACTACCTGTTTT
GCCGGGTCAGAAAAAATGGTGTTGCCGCGCCATCTGCCACCAGCCAGCTATCAACTCGCGCCCTGGAAGG
GATTTTTGAAGCAACTCATCGATTGATTTACGGCGCTAAGGATGACTCTGGTCAGAGATACCTGGCCTGG
TCTGGACACAGTGCCCGTGTCGGAGCCGCGCGAGATATGGCCCGCGCTGGAGTTTCAATACCGGAGATCA
TGCAAGCTGGTGGCTGGACCAATGTAAATATTGTCATGAACTATATCCGTAACCTGGATAGTGAAACAGG
GGCAATGGTGCGCCTGCTGGAAGATGGCGATTCTAGATGAGGCGCGCCACTTCTAAATAAGCGAATTTCT
TATGATTTATGATTTTTATTATTAAATAAGTTATAAAAAAAATAAGTGTATACAAATTTTAAAGTGACTC
TTAGGTTTTAAAACGAAAATTCTTATTCTTGAGTAACTCTTTCCTGTAGGTCAGGTTGCTTTCTCAGGTA
TAGTATGAGGTCGCTCTTATTGACCACACCTCTACCGGCAGATCCGCTAGGGATAACAGGGTAATATAGA
TCTGAGCTCGATATCAAGCTTAGCTACAAATCCCACTGGCTATATGTATGCATTTGTGTTAAAAAAGTTT
GTATAGATTATTTAATCTACTCAGCATTCTTTCTCTAAATAGGAATTTGTTACTTAATGGAGAAAAAAAT
GTTTCGATTTACCTAGTGTATTTGTTTGTATACTCACGTTTAATTTCAAACATCCATTCTATCTTGTGTA
ATTTTTGGCATGGTGAAAAAGATAATCAGCCTTATAATCTTTACAAAAGTAAGAAATTCTGTAAATAAGC
CTTAATGCCCTTGCTTTAAATTAAAATGGTTCTTTTTCATGATAATGTTTGCACTTTGTGAATATATTTT
AGATAGTTCTGTGAGGTATAATTAAGATGTTTTAGAGACTTATACAATTTTGTCTTTATAAATTCTTAAT
TGATTTTACCATCCCAGTTTAACTATGCTTCGTCGGCATCTCTGCACATGTCGTGTTTTCTTACCGTATT
GTCCTACCAAGAACCTCTTTTTTGCTTGGATCGAAATTAAAGGTTTAAAAGCAAAGTTATGGATGCTAGA
GTATTTCAAAGCTATTCAGCTAGAGCTGAGGGGATGAAAAATCCCATTGCCAAGGAATTGTTGGCTTTGA
TGGAAGAAAAGCAAAGCAACTTGTCAGTCGCGGTCGATTTGACGAAGAAATCCGAAATCTTAGAATTGGT
AGATAAAATTGGACCCTATGTCTGTGTTATCAAGACACATATTGACGTTGTCGAGGATTTCGACCAGGAT
ATGGTAGAAAAACTGGTGGCCTTAGGTAAAAAGCATCGTTTTCTTATCTTTGAGGATCGCAAATTCGCAG
ACATTGGAAATACCGTCAAGCTACAATATGCATCTGGTGTGTACAAAATTGCTTCTTGGGCTCATATCAC
AAATTGCCATACAGTGCCAGGCGAGGGTATTATACAAGGCCTCAAAGAAGTTGGTTTACCTTTGGGACGT
GGTCTCTTGCTTTTGGCTGAAATGTCTTCCAAAGGCTCTTTGGCTACTGGTTCCTACACAGAGAAAACCT
TAGAATGGTTTGAGAAGCATACCGATTTTTGCTTTGGCTTTATAGCTGGTCGTCGATTTCCTAACCTTCA
AAGCGACTACATAACTATGTCCCCTGGTATCGGCTTGGATGTTAAAGGAGACGGGCTGGGACAGCAATAT
CGTACTCCTGAAGAAGTGATTGTAAACTGCGGTAGCGATATCATCATTGTTGGTCGTGGAGTCTATGGAG
CTGGTCGTAATCCTGTTGTCGAAGCCAAGAGATATAGAGAAGCTGGTTGGAAGGCATATCAGCAAAGACT
TTCTCAGCATTAAAAAAAGACTAATGTAAAATTTTTTTGGTTGGTTATTGAAAAAGTCGATGCCTTGTTT
GCGTTTGTTTTCCTAGGCGTTTTATGTCAGAAGGCATTTAGAATTAGTATACAAGTACTCTTTGGTAAAA
TTTTATGTAGCGACTAAAATATTAACTATTATAGATAAACACCTTGGGAATAAAAAGTAATTTGCTATAG
TAATTTATTAAACATGCTCCTACAACATTACCACAATCTTTTCTCTTGGATTGACATTGAATAAGAAAAG
AGTGAATTTTTTTAGACTTGTAATGATAACTATGTACAAAGCCAATGAAAGATGTATGTAGATGAATGTA
AAATACCATGTAGACAAACAAGATAAAACTTGGTTATAAACATTGGTGTTGGAACAGAATAAATTAGATG
TCAAAAAGTTTCGTCAATATCACAAGCTTGTTTAAACGAGCTCGAATTCTAGGTAGGCATTTTGTTTAGT
TAAAGGTACTTAAGTAATTAGTATAAACGAACCAATTTTATAATCAGGAAGTTAAGTGAATGGTAGCACA
TGTCGTAAAAATTGTGAATTTTTATTGAATAATATTTTAAATACAAGCCTTTCTAGACTAGGTATACTCA
TAAACATATATGAGCAAAAGGATAGAGGAGATTACATTGCATCTTCTACAAATTTATTTATTGCCCTTTA
CTGAAAAATTAAATAATGAGTACTAAATGATAAAAAGCGCTCAGTACAAGAAAGATTGCAAAAATATTGC
ATTCTTCATGAATTAAAGTTGCATATAAGGCATATTGAAAGTAATAGTACTAAAACAGCAGTTAGCGAAA
ATTAATAGAATTATATTCGCAAGACAATTGTGACATTAAATTAAAAAATTGTAGAATTTTTACTATCCTC
TTTAACGCCATGAGCCTTTATAAAAAGGTTAAATTAGTTTTAACATTCTTTTTTTGAGTAAGAGTTTACA
ATTTATCAAAACCTGTGTTATTATATTCATTAGTTTCAATTTATTAGCATCTAGAGAAAAATCAATTGGC
AGTTACATTGTTGGAATTTATGAAGAAAAAGAATCTACAACGGAGAATAAGTTGCTGATCGCTTTCCCTA
AAATTGTATATTTTGCTGAGCTTATTTTGACATTTCGTTGAAGTTTTCTCTAATTCGCATTCATTTTAAG
TAAAACAATGAGAAATAAAATTACAAAAAATACAAATTAAAATACAATTTTTAGCTATAATTATAGACCT
AGGCTTCCTCGCTCACTGACTCGCTGCGCTCGGTCGTTCGGCTGCGGCGAGCGGTATCAGCTCACTCAAA
GGCGGTAATACGGTTATCCACAGAATCAGGGGATAACGCAGGAAAGAACATGTGAGCAAAAGGCCAGCAA
AAGGCCAGGAACCGTAAAAAGGCCGCGTTGCTGGCGTTTTTCCATAGGCTCCGCCCCCCTGACGAGCATC
ACAAAAATCGACGCTCAAGTCAGAGGTGGCGAAACCCGACAGGACTATAAAGATACCAGGCGTTTCCCCC
TGGAAGCTCCCTCGTGCGCTCTCCTGTTCCGACCCTGCCGCTTACCGGATACCTGTCCGCCTTTCTCCCT
TCGGGAAGCGTGGCGCTTTCTCAATGCTCACGCTGTAGGTATCTCAGTTCGGTGTAGGTCGTTCGCTCCA
AGCTGGGCTGTGTGCACGAACCCCCCGTTCAGCCCGACCGCTGCGCCTTATCCGGTAACTATCGTCTTGA
GTCCAACCCGGTAAGACACGACTTATCGCCACTGGCAGCAGCCACTGGTAACAGGATTAGCAGAGCGAGG
TATGTAGGCGGTGCTACAGAGTTCTTGAAGTGGTGGCCTAACTACGGCTACACTAGAAGGACAGTATTTG
GTATCTGCGCTCTGCTGAAGCCAGTTACCTTCGGAAAAAGAGTTGGTAGCTCTTGATCCGGCAAACAAAC
CACCGCTGGTAGCGGTGGTTTTTTTGTTTGCAAGCAGCAGATTACGCGCAGAAAAAAAGGATCTCAAGAA
GATCCTTTGATCTTTTCTACGGGGTCTGACGCTCAGTGGAACGAAAACTCACGTTAAGGGATTTTGGTCA
TGAGATTATCAAAAAGGATCTTCACCTAGATCCTTTTAAATTAAAAATGAAGTTTTAAATCAATCTAAAG
TATATATGAGTAAACTTGGTCTGACAGTTACCAATGCTTAATCAGTGAGGCACCTATCTCAGCGATCTGT
CTATTTCGTTCATCCATAGTTGCCTGACTCCCCGTCGTGTAGATAACTACGATACGGGAGGGCTTACCAT
CTGGCCCCAGTGCTGCAATGATACCGCGAGACCCACGCTCACCGGCTCCAGATTTATCAGCAATAAACCA
GCCAGCCGGAAGGGCCGAGCGCAGAAGTGGTCCTGCAACTTTATCCGCCTCCATCCAGTCTATTAATTGT
TGCCGGGAAGCTAGAGTAAGTAGTTCGCCAGTTAATAGTTTGCGCAACGTTGTTGCCATTGCTACAGGCA
TCGTGGTGTCACGCTCGTCGTTTGGTATGGCTTCATTCAGCTCCGGTTCCCAACGATCAAGGCGAGTTAC
ATGATCCCCCATGTTGTGCAAAAAAGCGGTTAGCTCCTTCGGTCCTCCGATCGTTGTCAGAAGTAAGTTG
GCCGCAGTGTTATCACTCATGGTTATGGCAGCACTGCATAATTCTCTTACTGTCATGCCATCCGTAAGAT
GCTTTTCTGTGACTGGTGAGTACTCAACCAAGTCATTCTGAGAATAGTGTATGCGGCGACCGAGTTGCTC
TTGCCCGGCGTCAATACGGGATAATACCGCGCCACATAGCAGAACTTTAAAAGTGCTCATCATTGGAAAA
CGTTCTTCGGGGCGAAAACTCTCAAGGATCTTACCGCTGTTGAGATCCAGTTCGATGTAACCCACTCGTG
CACCCAACTGATCTTCAGCATCTTTTACTTTCACCAGCGTTTCTGGGTGAGCAAAAACAGGAAGGCAAAA
TGCCGCAAAAAAGGGAATAAGGGCGACACGGAAATGTTGAATACTCATACTCTTCCTTTTTCAATATTAT
TGAAGCATTTATCAGGGTTATTGTCTCATGAGCGGATACATATTTGAATGTATTTAGAAAAATAAACAAA
TAGGGGTTCCGCGCACATTTCCCCGAAAAGTGCCACCT
Features (pLannotate 1.2.2; 13 found; start..end, strand, type, name):
     70..105     +  CDS            rop (fragment): Rop protein, which maintains plasmids at low copy number; rop
    207..255     +  misc_feature   bom (fragment): basis of mobility region from pBR322
    295..598     +  enhancer       CMV enhancer: human cytomegalovirus immediate early enhancer
    599..802     +  promoter       CMV promoter: human cytomegalovirus (CMV) immediate early promoter
    830..849     +  misc_feature   MCS (fragment): multiple cloning site
    895..984     +  CDS            3xHA: three tandem HA epitope tags
   1037..2062    +  CDS            Cre: site-specific recombinase Cre is a site-specific recombinase from bacteriophage P1. Recombination occurs at loxP sequences.
   2091..2278    +  terminator     ADH1 terminator: S. cerevisiae ADH1; transcription terminator for the S. cerevisiae alcohol dehydrogenase 1 (ADH1) gene
   2859..3653    +  CDS            S. pombe ura4: orotidine 5'-phosphate decarboxylase, required for uracil biosynthesis; Schizosaccharomyces pombe ura4
   4114..4897    -  rep_origin     ars1: Schizosaccharomyces pombe autonomously replicating sequence ars1
   5079..5667    -  rep_origin     ori: high-copy-number ColE1/pMB1/pBR322/pUC origin of replication
   5838..6698    -  CDS            AmpR: β-lactamase; bla; confers resistance to ampicillin, carbenicillin, and related antibiotics
   6699..6803    -  promoter       AmpR promoter: bla
