[The description below was written by a language model from this plasmid's Addgene catalogue record and pLannotate feature annotations shown in this document.]
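Description:
pNXRVd-HACre is a 6.8 kb fission yeast expression plasmid, listed as built on the pFA6a-kanMX6 backbone, that provides constitutive expression of Cre recombinase in Schizosaccharomyces pombe. In bacteria it is maintained as a high-copy plasmid through a ColE1/pUC-type origin and selected with ampicillin through the β-lactamase gene and its own promoter. Short annotated fragments of rop and the pBR322 bom region appear to be remnants of earlier cloning vectors rather than functional elements. In yeast, the S. pombe ars1 autonomously replicating sequence allows episomal maintenance. The S. pombe ura4+ gene, which encodes orotidine 5'-phosphate decarboxylase, complements uracil auxotrophy in ura4 mutant hosts. No kanMX marker is annotated, even though the backbone name includes it.

The payload is a Cre coding sequence carrying an N-terminal triple HA epitope tag. According to the insert name, a nuclear localisation signal lies between the tag and the recombinase, although it is not separately annotated in the feature table. The HA tag allows the protein to be detected with antibodies, and the NLS directs Cre to the nucleus, where it recombines loxP sites. The only promoter annotated upstream of the cassette is the human cytomegalovirus immediate early enhancer and promoter, which fits the stated constitutive expression. Transcription ends at the S. cerevisiae ADH1 terminator.

The associated work concerns sequential and counter-selectable marker cassettes for fission yeast. This suggests the plasmid is introduced transiently to excise loxP-flanked markers from the genome so they can be reused. Because ura4+ is generally counter-selectable, cells that have lost the plasmid could in principle be recovered afterwards, although the record does not say so.
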