Addgene plasmid #78404: pNXRVd-HACre
Purpose: constitutive Cre expression vector
Depositing lab: Kazunori Tomita. Depositing organization: University College London. Publication: Sequential and counter-selectable cassettes for fission yeast. Amelina H, Moiseeva V, Collopy LC, Pearson SR, Armstrong CA, Tomita K. BMC Biotechnol. 2016 Nov 8;16(1):76. 10.1186/s12896-016-0307-4 PubMed 27825338.
Backbone
  Vector backbone: pFA6a-kanMX6
  Vector type: Yeast Expression
  Selectable markers: ura4+
Growth in bacteria
  Bacterial resistance: Ampicillin, 100 μg/mL
  Growth temperature: 37°C
  Growth strain: DH5alpha
  Copy number: High Copy
Gene/Insert 1
  Gene/Insert name: 3xHA-nls-Cre
Gene/Insert 2
  Gene/Insert name: ura4+
  Species: S. pombe (fission yeast)
  Insert size (bp): 1757
  Entrez Gene: ura4 (a.k.a. SPCC330.05c)
Terms and licenses: Academic/Nonprofit Terms; Industry Terms: Not Available to Industry
How to cite: pNXRVd-HACre was a gift from Kazunori Tomita (Addgene plasmid # 78404 ; http://n2t.net/addgene:78404 ; RRID:Addgene_78404)
