>Addgene plasmid #78404 | pNXRVd-HACre | addgene partial sequence | sequence record 149667 | CMV-F 5'-CGCAAATGGGCGGTAGGCGTG-3'
GAGCTGGTTTAGTGAACCGTCAGATCCGCTAGGATCTCGAGCTCAAGCTTCGTACGCTGCAGGTCGACGG
ATCCCCGGGTTAATTAACGCTAGCATGTACCCATACGATGTTCCTGACTATGCGGGCTACCCGTATGACG
TGCCGGACTATGCAGGAGCCTATCCTTATGACGTTCCAGATTACGCTGGTTCTAGATGTACTCCACCAAA
GAAGAAGAGAAAGGTTGCCCCTAGCATGGCCAATTTACTGACCGTACACCAAAATTTGCCTGCATTACCG
GTCGATGCAACGAGTGATGAGGTTCGCAAGAACCTGATGGACATGTTCAGGGATCGCCAGGCGTTTTCTG
AGCATACCTGGAAAATGCTTCTGTCCGTTTGCCGGTCGTGGGCGGCATGGTGCAAGTTGAATAACCGGAA
ATGGTTTCCCGCAGAACCTGAAGATGTTCGCGATTATCTTCTATATCTTCAGGCGCGCGGTCTGGCAGTA
AAAACTATCCAGCAACATTTGGGCCAGCTAAACATGCTTCATCGTCGGTCCGGGCTGCCACGACCAAGTG
ACAGCAATGCTGTTTCACTGGTTATGCGGCGGATCCGAAAAGAAAACGTTGATGCCGGTGAACGTGCAAA
ACAGGCTCTAGCGTTCGAACGCACTGATTTCGACCAGGTTCGTTCACTCATGGAAAATAGCGATCGCTGC
CAGGATATACGTAATCTGGCATTTCTGGGGATTGCTTATAACACCCTGTTACGTATAGCCGAAATTGCCA
GGATCAGGGTTAAAGATATCTCACGTACTGACGGTGGGAGAATGTTAATCCATATTGGCAGAACGAAAAC
GCTGGTTAGCACCGCAGGTGTAGAGAAGGCACTTAGCCTGGGGGTAACTAAACTGGTCGAGCGATGGATT
TCCGTCTCTGGTGTAGCTGATGATCCGAATAACTACCTGTTTTGCCGGGTCAGAAAAAATGGTGTTGC
