>Addgene plasmid #78404 | pNXRVd-HACre | addgene partial sequence | sequence record 149671 | ura4term-R 5'-CATGCTCCTACAACATTACCAC-3'
TTGAATAAGAAAAGAGTGAATTTTTTTAGACTTGTAATGATAACTATGTACAAAGCCAATGAAAGATGTA
TGTAGATGAATGTAAAATACCATGTAGACAAACAAGATAAAACTTGGTTATAAACATTGGTGTTGGAACA
GAATAAATTAGATGTCAAAAAGTTTCGTCAATATCACAAGCTTGTTTAAACGAGCTCGAATTCTAGGTAG
GCATTTTGTTTAGTTAAAGGTACTTAAGTAATTAGTATAAACGAACCAATTTTATAATCAGGAAGTTAAG
TGAATGGTAGCACATGTCGTAAAAATTGTGAATTTTTATTGAATAATATTTTAAATACAAGCCTTTCTAG
ACTAGGTATACTCATAAACATATGAGCAAAAGGATAGAGGAGATTACATTGCATCTTCTACAAATTTATT
TATTGCCCTTTACTGAAAAATTAAATAATGAGTACTAAATGATAAAAAGCGCTCAGTACAAGAAAGATTG
CAAAAATATTGCATTCTTCATGAATTAAAGTTGCATATAAGGCATATTGAAAGTAATAGTACTAAAACAG
CAGTTAGCGAAAATTAATAGAATTATATTCGCAAGACAATTGTGACATTAAATTAAAAAATTGTAGAATT
TTTACTATCCTCTTTAACGCCATGAGCCTTTATAAAAAGGTTAAATTAGTTTTAACATTCTTTTTTTGAG
TAAGAGTTTACAATTTATCAAAACCTGTGTTATTATATTCATTAGTTTCAATTTATTAGCATCTAGAGAA
AAATCAATTGGCAGTTACATTGTTGGAATTTATGAAGAAAAAGAATCTACAACGGAGAATAAGTTGCTGA
TCGCTTTCCCTAAAATTG
