>Addgene plasmid #78404 | pNXRVd-HACre | addgene partial sequence | sequence record 151202 | sUra4-F 5'-ctatgcttcgtcggcatctc-3'
GTATTGTCCTACCAAGAACCTCTTTTTTGCTTGGATCGAAATTAAAGGTTTAAAAGCAAAGTTATGGATG
CTAGAGTATTTCAAAGCTATTCAGCTAGAGCTGAGGGGATGAAAAATCCCATTGCCAAGGAATTGTTGGC
TTTGATGGAAGAAAAGCAAAGCAACTTGTCAGTCGCGGTCGATTTGACGAAGAAATCCGAAATCTTAGAA
TTGGTAGATAAAATTGGACCCTATGTCTGTGTTATCAAGACACATATTGACGTTGTCGAGGATTTCGACC
AGGATATGGTAGAAAAACTGGTGGCCTTAGGTAAAAAGCATCGTTTTCTTATCTTTGAGGATCGCAAATT
CGCAGACATTGGAAATACCGTCAAGCTACAATATGCATCTGGTGTGTACAAAATTGCTTCTTGGGCTCAT
ATCACAAATTGCCATACAGTGCCAGGCGAGGGTATTATACAAGGCCTCAAAGAAGTTGGTTTACCTTTGG
GACGTGGTCTCTTGCTTTTGGCTGAAATGTCTTCCAAAGGCTCTTTGGCTACTGGTTCCTACACAGAGAA
AACCTTAGAATGGTTTGAGAAGCATACCGATTTTTGCTTTGGCTTTATAGCTGGTCGTCGATTTCCTAAC
CTTCAAAGCGACTACATAACTATGTCCCCTGGTATCGGCTTGGATGTTAAAGGAGACGGGCTGGGACAGC
AATATCGTACTCCTGAAGAAGTGATTGTAAACTGCGGTAGCGATATCATCATTGTTGGTCGTGGAGTCTA
TGGAGCTGGTCGTAATCCTGTTGTCGAAGCCAAGAGATATAGAGAAGCTGGTTGGAAGGCATATCAGCAA
AGACTTTCTCAGCATTAAAAAAAGACTAATGTAAAATTTTTTTGGTTGGTTATTGAAAAAGTCGATGCCT
TGTTTGCGTTTGTTTTCCTAGGCGTTTTATGTCAGAAGGCATTTAGAATTAGTATACAAGTACTCTTTGG
TAAAATTTTATGTAGCGACTAAAATATTAACTATTATAGATAAAC
